Addgene plasmid #196806: pGG-PIP68
Purpose: Contains SULTR4;2 promoter
Depositing lab: Marc Somssich. Depositing organization: University of Melbourne. Publication: Resolving spatially distinct phytohormone response zones in Arabidopsis thaliana roots colonized by Fusarium oxysporum. Calabria J, Wang L, Rast-Somssich MI, Chen HW, Watt M, Persson S, Andersen TG, Idnurm A, Somssich M. J Exp Bot. 2025 Jan 17:erae516. doi: 10.1093/jxb/erae516. PubMed 39823275.
Backbone
  Vector backbone: pGGA000
  Total vector size (bp): 3398
  Vector type: GreenGate (GG) Entry Vector
Growth in bacteria
  Bacterial resistance: Ampicillin, 100 μg/mL
  Growth temperature: 37°C
  Growth strain: DH5alpha
  Copy number: High Copy
Gene/Insert
  Gene/Insert name: SULFATE TRANSPORTER 4.2 (alt names: SULTR4;2; AT3G12520)
  Species: A. thaliana (mustard weed)
  Insert size (bp): 712
  Entrez Gene: SULTR4;2 (a.k.a. SULFATE TRANSPORTER, sulfate transporter 4;2, SULTR4;2)
Terms and licenses: Academic/Nonprofit Terms; Industry Terms: Not Available to Industry
Depositor comments: Please visit https://doi.org/10.1101/2022.12.20.521292 for bioRxiv preprint.
How to cite: pGG-PIP68 was a gift from Marc Somssich (Addgene plasmid # 196806 ; http://n2t.net/addgene:196806 ; RRID:Addgene_196806)
