[The description below was written by a language model from this plasmid's Addgene catalogue record and pLannotate feature annotations shown in this document.]
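Description:
pGG-PIP68 is a GreenGate entry vector built on the pGGA000 backbone, the module type that in the GreenGate Golden Gate cloning system holds the promoter element of a plant expression cassette. The plasmid is 3,398 bp in total and is maintained in E. coli as a high-copy plasmid through a ColE1/pUC-type origin of replication, with selection by ampicillin via the bla (β-lactamase) gene under its own promoter.

The payload is a 712 bp fragment from Arabidopsis thaliana corresponding to the promoter of SULFATE TRANSPORTER 4;2 (SULTR4;2, AT3G12520). The automated feature table does not annotate this plant sequence, but it leaves an unannotated gap between the SP6 promoter and an oppositely oriented T7 promoter that is consistent in size and position with the insert sitting in the cloning site. The remaining annotated elements are cloning-vector remnants: a CAP binding site, lac promoter and lac operator, fragments of lacI and lacZα, and partial bom and rop sequences carried over from pBR322-type ancestry. None of these contributes to function in plants. The flanking phage promoters can also serve as convenient sequencing primer sites.

As an entry module, the plasmid has no plant selection marker, coding sequence or terminator of its own. It is meant to be combined with other GreenGate modules (tags, coding sequences or reporters, terminators, resistance cassettes) in a type IIS restriction-ligation assembly into a plant destination vector, so that the chosen payload is driven by the SULTR4;2 promoter. The associated publication concerns mapping of spatially distinct phytohormone response zones in Arabidopsis roots colonized by Fusarium oxysporum, but the record does not say how this particular promoter was used in that work.
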