Features (pLannotate 1.2.2; 12 found; start..end, strand, type, name):
     96..200     +  promoter       AmpR promoter: bla
    201..1061    +  CDS            AmpR: β-lactamase; bla; confers resistance to ampicillin, carbenicillin, and related antibiotics
   1232..1820    +  rep_origin     ori: high-copy-number ColE1/pMB1/pBR322/pUC origin of replication
   2003..2095    +  CDS            lacI (fragment): lac repressor; lacI; The lac repressor binds to the lac operator to inhibit transcription in E. coli. This inhibition can be relieved by adding lactose or isopropyl-β-D-thiogalactopyranoside (IPTG).
   2108..2129    +  protein_bind   CAP binding site: CAP binding activates transcription in the presence of cAMP. E. coli catabolite activator protein
   2144..2174    +  promoter       lac promoter: promoter for the E. coli lac operon
   2182..2198    +  protein_bind   lac operator: The lac repressor binds to the lac operator to inhibit transcription in E. coli. This inhibition can be relieved by adding lactose or isopropyl-β-D-thiogalactopyranoside (IPTG). lac repressor encoded by lacI
   2212..2230    +  promoter       SP6 promoter: promoter for bacteriophage SP6 RNA polymerase
   2985..3003    -  promoter       T7 promoter: promoter for bacteriophage T7 RNA polymerase
   3005..3157    +  CDS            lacZα (fragment): LacZα fragment of β-galactosidase; lacZ fragment
   3163..3262    -  misc_feature   bom (fragment): basis of mobility region from pBR322
   3364..1       -  CDS            rop (fragment) (across the origin): Rop protein, which maintains plasmids at low copy number; rop
>Addgene plasmid #196806 | pGG-PIP68 | addgene full sequence | sequence record 395369 | Addgene NGS Result
GACGAAAGGGCCTCGTGATACGCCTATTTTTATAGGTTAATGTCATGATAATAATGGTTTCTTAGACGTC
AGGTGGCACTTTTCGGGGAAATGTGCGCGGAACCCCTATTTGTTTATTTTTCTAAATACATTCAAATATG
TATCCGCTCATGAGACAATAACCCTGATAAATGCTTCAATAATATTGAAAAAGGAAGAGTATGAGTATTC
AACATTTCCGTGTCGCCCTTATTCCCTTTTTTGCGGCATTTTGCCTTCCTGTTTTTGCTCACCCAGAAAC
GCTGGTGAAAGTAAAAGATGCTGAAGATCAGTTGGGTGCACGAGTGGGTTACATCGAACTGGATCTCAAC
AGCGGTAAGATCCTTGAGAGTTTTCGCCCCGAAGAACGTTTTCCAATGATGAGCACTTTTAAAGTTCTGC
TATGTGGCGCGGTATTATCCCGTATTGACGCCGGGCAAGAGCAACTCGGTCGCCGCATACACTATTCTCA
GAATGACTTGGTTGAGTACTCACCAGTCACAGAAAAGCATCTTACGGATGGCATGACAGTAAGAGAATTA
TGCAGTGCTGCCATAACCATGAGTGATAACACTGCGGCCAACTTACTTCTGACAACGATCGGAGGACCGA
AGGAGCTAACCGCTTTTTTGCACAACATGGGGGATCATGTAACTCGCCTTGATCGTTGGGAACCGGAGCT
GAATGAAGCCATACCAAACGACGAGCGTGACACCACGATGCCTGTAGCAATGGCAACAACGTTGCGCAAA
CTATTAACTGGCGAACTACTTACTCTAGCTTCCCGGCAACAATTAATAGACTGGATGGAGGCGGATAAAG
TTGCAGGACCACTTCTGCGCTCGGCCCTTCCGGCTGGCTGGTTTATTGCTGATAAATCTGGAGCCGGTGA
GCGTGGCTCTCGAGGTATCATTGCAGCACTGGGGCCAGATGGTAAGCCCTCCCGTATCGTAGTTATCTAC
ACGACGGGGAGTCAGGCAACTATGGATGAACGAAATAGACAGATCGCTGAGATAGGTGCCTCACTGATTA
AGCATTGGTAACTGTCAGACCAAGTTTACTCATATATACTTTAGATTGATTTAAAACTTCATTTTTAATT
TAAAAGGATCTAGGTGAAGATCCTTTTTGATAATCTCATGACCAAAATCCCTTAACGTGAGTTTTCGTTC
CACTGAGCGTCAGACCCCGTAGAAAAGATCAAAGGATCTTCTTGAGATCCTTTTTTTCTGCGCGTAATCT
GCTGCTTGCAAACAAAAAAACCACCGCTACCAGCGGTGGTTTGTTTGCCGGATCAAGAGCTACCAACTCT
TTTTCCGAAGGTAACTGGCTTCAGCAGAGCGCAGATACCAAATACTGTTCTTCTAGTGTAGCCGTAGTTA
GGCCACCACTTCAAGAACTCTGTAGCACCGCCTACATACCTCGCTCTGCTAATCCTGTTACCAGTGGCTG
CTGCCAGTGGCGATAAGTCGTGTCTTACCGGGTTGGACTCAAGACGATAGTTACCGGATAAGGCGCAGCG
GTCGGGCTGAACGGGGGGTTCGTGCACACAGCCCAGCTTGGAGCGAACGACCTACACCGAACTGAGATAC
CTACAGCGTGAGCTATGAGAAAGCGCCACGCTTCCCGAAGGGAGAAAGGCGGACAGGTATCCGGTAAGCG
GCAGGGTCGGAACAGGAGAGCGCACGAGGGAGCTTCCAGGGGGAAACGCCTGGTATCTTTATAGTCCTGT
CGGGTTTCGCCACCTCTGACTTGAGCGTCGATTTTTGTGATGCTCGTCAGGGGGGCGGAGCCTATGGAAA
AACGCCAGCAACGCGGCCTTTTTACGGTTCCTGGCCTTTTGCTGGCCTTTTGCTCACATGTTCTTTCCTG
CGTTATCCCCTGATTCTGTGGATAACCGTATTACCGCCTTTGAGTGAGCTGATACCGCTCGCCGCAGCCG
AACGACCGAGCGCAGCGAGTCAGTGAGCGAGGAAGCGGAAGAGCGCCCAATACGCAAACCGCCTCTCCCC
GCGCGTTGGCCGATTCATTAATGCAGCTGGCACGACAGGTTTCCCGACTGGAAAGCGGGCAGTGAGCGCA
ACGCAATTAATGTGAGTTAGCTCACTCATTAGGCACCCCAGGCTTTACACTTTATGCTTCCGGCTCGTAT
GTTGTGTGGAATTGTGAGCGGATAACAATTTCACACGAGCTATTTAGGTGACACTATAGAAGTGAAGCTT
GGTCTCAACCTGTAGCTTCCACGCCCTTGCCTAAGTGAGTAGAAGTCAGGTATCTTCTGTGCCAACGTTG
GTCGAACTCCCTGAGAAGTTAGAACACCAGCAGCATGTATCGGTATCGTTAATATATGACTTGTTTCTCC
TGCATTGTGGTACATACTCCTTTGATATTAGCATCTTTTATGTTGTGACGAAAAGTTCACTTTAATGAAC
AGAAATATTAAGATGGCAAACGAGTTTTATGGGTGAAATGGTCACACGAAGGATCCCATATGTTTTCATT
TCAAGTATGTGGGCTGAAATCGATCAAACACTTCTGCAAAATGAGCTCAGTGTTTTTTTTTTATGTGATA
CACAATTTACTGGAGAGCACAAAAGGTTGAAACATACGAACTCATAAACCAGCTAGTTTAATGTGACAAT
CTAAGTATGAAAAATGATTGAATTTTAAAACTGAAAGAATGATGAACCTGAATCATGACAGGATATTTAG
AGATGGTACTGTTCAAGTCAAGGCTTATACTTAACAGTAATCAACGAAACATACTGATTAATTAAGACAC
GCAATGATATGATTAATGATCAAGATAAAGTTATGAATGTAGCTGCCATATCGTCCTTATCCATCCCAAA
CTGGCACTACGCTATGCTCTGTTTCTTCATGCTACAATCAGTGATACGTCTTTCTTCACGTTGATCACAT
TCTTCTCTATCCCACCAATTCCGAACATGAGACCGAATTCTCGCCCTATAGTGAGTCGTATTACCTGGCC
GTCGTTTTACAACGTCGTGACTGGGAAAACCCTGGCGTTACCCAACTTAATCGCCTTGCAGCACATCCCC
CTTTCGCCAGCTGGCGTAATAGCGAAGAGGCCCGCACCGATCGCCCTTCCCAACAGTTGCGCAGCCTGAA
TGGCGAATGGCGCCTGATGCGGTATTTTCTCCTTACGCATCTGTGCGGTATTTCACACCGCATATGGTGC
ACTCTCAGTACAATCTGCTCTGATGCCGCATAGTTAAGCCAGCCCCGACACCCGCCAACACCCGCTGACG
CGCCCTGACGGGCTTGTCTGCTCCCGGCATCCGCTTACAGACAAGCTGTGACCGTCTCCGGGAGCTGCAT
GTGTCAGAGGTTTTCACCGTCATCACCGAAACGCGCGA
